Addgene plasmid #65765: pFRT-TODestRFP_HuC
Purpose: expresses RFP-tagged HuC in mammalian cells
Depositing lab: Thomas Tuschl. Depositing organization: Rockefeller University.
Backbone
  Vector backbone: pcDNA5/FRT
  Backbone manufacturer: Life Technologies, Modified by Tuschl lab
  Vector type: Mammalian Expression
  Selectable markers: Hygromycin, Blasticidin
Growth in bacteria
  Bacterial resistance: Ampicillin, 100 μg/mL
  Growth temperature: 37°C
  Growth strain: Top10
  Copy number: Unknown
Gene/Insert
  Gene/Insert name: ELAVL3
  Species: H. sapiens (human)
  Entrez Gene: ELAVL3 (a.k.a. HUC, HUCL, PLE21)
  Promoter: CMV, 2x Tet
  Cloning method: Gateway Cloning
  Sequencing primers: 5′ CMV Forward; 3′ BGH Reverse
Terms and licenses: Academic/Nonprofit Terms; Industry Terms: Not Available to Industry
How to cite: pFRT-TODestRFP_HuC was a gift from Thomas Tuschl (Addgene plasmid # 65765 ; http://n2t.net/addgene:65765 ; RRID:Addgene_65765)
