[The description below was written by a language model from this plasmid's Addgene catalogue record.]
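Description:
pFRT-TODestRFP_HuC is a mammalian expression plasmid built on a modified pcDNA5/FRT backbone that was converted into a Gateway destination vector. It carries the human ELAVL3 gene, also known as HuC, HUCL or PLE21, which encodes a member of the ELAV/Hu family of RNA-binding proteins. The coding sequence was introduced by Gateway recombination so that it is expressed as a fusion with a red fluorescent protein. The record does not state which RFP variant is used or whether the tag sits at the N- or C-terminus. In bacteria the plasmid is maintained under ampicillin selection; its copy number is listed as unknown.

Expression is driven by a CMV promoter combined with two tetracycline operator sites. In host cells that produce the Tet repressor this arrangement keeps transcription off until tetracycline or doxycycline is added, while in cells lacking the repressor the promoter behaves constitutively. The use of a BGH reverse sequencing primer suggests that a bovine growth hormone polyadenylation signal lies downstream of the insert. The pcDNA5/FRT backbone contains an FRT site, which allows Flp recombinase to integrate the plasmid at a single defined genomic FRT locus in a compatible host line, giving isogenic stable cell lines. Hygromycin and blasticidin are both listed as mammalian selectable markers. In such systems hygromycin usually selects for the integrated plasmid and blasticidin for the repressor in the host line, but the record does not specify this.

The stated purpose is expression of RFP-tagged HuC in mammalian cells, which would suit inducible expression and fluorescence-based visualisation of the protein. No feature table was provided, so element positions and sizes cannot be described.
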