>Addgene plasmid #65765 | pFRT-TODestRFP_HuC | addgene partial sequence | sequence record 116132 | CMV-F 5'-CGCAAATGGGCGGTAGGCGTG-3'
TCCTATCAGTGATAGAGATCTCCCTATCAGTGATAGAGATCGTCGACGAGCTCGTTTAGTGAACCGTCAG
ATCGCCTGGAGACGCCATCCACGCTGTTTTGACCTCCATAGAAGACACCGGGACCGATCCAGCCTCCGGA
CTCTAGCGTTTAAACTTAAGCTTGGTACCGAGCTCGGATCCATGGTGAGCAAGGGCGAGGGGTACCATGG
TGAGCAAGGGGGTACCATGGTGAGCAAGGGCGGGGGTACCAGGTGAGCAAGGGCGAGGGGGTACCATGGT
GAGCAAGGGCGAGGAGGTCATCAAAGAGTTCATGCGCTTCAAGGTGCGCATGGAGGGCTCCGTGAACGGC
CACGAGTTCGAGATCGAGGGCGAGGGCGAGGGCCGCCCCTACGAGGGCACCCAGACCGCCAAGCTGAAGG
TGACCAAGGGCGGCCCCCTGCCCTTCGCCTGGGACATCCTGTCCCCCCAGTTCATGTACGGCTCCAAGGC
GTACGTGAAGCACCCCGCCGACATCCCCGATTACAAGAAGCTGTCCTTCCCCGAGGGCTTCAAGTGGGAG
CGCGTGATGAACTTCGAGGACGGCGGTCTGGTGACCGTGACCCAGGACTCCTCCCTGCAGGACGGCACGC
TGATCTACAAGGTGAAGATGCGCGGCACCAACTTCCCCCCCGACGGCCCCGTAATGCAGAAGAAGACCAT
GGGCTGGGAGGCCTCCACCGAGCGCCTGTACCCCCGCGACGGCGTGCTGAAGGGCGAGATCCACCAGGCC
CTGAAGCTGAAGGACGGCGGCCACTACCTGGTGGAGTTCAAGACCATCTACATGGCCAAGA
