>Addgene plasmid #65765 | pFRT-TODestRFP_HuC | addgene partial sequence | sequence record 116133 | BGH-rev 5'-TAGAAGGCACAGTCGAGG-3'
GACTCGAGCGTAGAATCGAGACCGAGGAGAGGGTTAGGGATAGGCTTACCTTCGAACCGCGGGCCCTCTA
GACTTGAGCGGCCGCCACTGTGCTGGATATCAACCACTTTGTACAAGAAAGCTGGGTCTAGATATCTCGA
GTGCGGCCGCTCACGCCTTGTGCTGTTTGCTGGTCTTGAAGGAGACCTGCAGCACGCGCTCGCCCAGGCG
ATAGCCGTTCAGGCTGGCGATGGCCATGGCCGCCTCGTCATAGTTGGTCATGGTCACGAAGCCGAAACCC
TTGCACTTGTTGGTGGTGAAATCACGGATGACCTTGACGTTGGTGACTGCCCCAAAAGGCCCGAACAGCT
GCCACAGCACGCTCTCGTCTGCCTCCGGTGACAGGTTGTACACGAAGATGCACCAGCCGGCGCCCGCCGC
GCCCCCCGACAGGCCCACGCCCGCCAGGCCGCTCATACCATCGATGGCGATCGGCGAGAACCTGGCGATG
AGCGACAGGGGACTCTTGACGCCGTAGGCCATGTTGAGCAAATTGTCCAGCCGGAAACGCTGGGTCTGAT
GGTGTAGGGGGCCTGCGTAGCGCCGGGCGGATGACTGGTAGAGGTGGGTGAGCAGCGCCTGCCCCGTCTT
CTGACTTGGGTTGTTCGCGAACTTGACTGTGATGGGCTCAGCTGCGCCCAGCGGCTTCTGCCCATTCAGT
CCTTTGATAGCCTCTTCGGCCTCAATCCTCTTGTCAAAGCGGATGAATCCCACACCCCGAGAGACACCTG
TGACCTGGTCCACCAGGATGCGGGACGTGATGATGCGGCCGTACTGGGAGAAGAGCTGCTCCATCTCTTT
